>Addgene plasmid #12248 | pLVTH-siGFP | depositor full sequence | sequence record 7260 | Author sequence
TTGGAAGGGCTAATTCACTCCCAAAGAAGACAAGATATCCTTGATCTGTGGATCTACCACACACAAGGCT
ACTTCCCTGATTAGCAGAACTACACACCAGGGCCAGGGGTCAGATATCCACTGACCTTTGGATGGTGCTA
CAAGCTAGTACCAGTTGAGCCAGATAAGGTAGAAGAGGCCAATAAAGGAGAGAACACCAGCTTGTTACAC
CCTGTGAGCCTGCATGGGATGGATGACCCGGAGAGAGAAGTGTTAGAGTGGAGGTTTGACAGCCGCCTAG
CATTTCATCACGTGGCCCGAGAGCTGCATCCGGAGTACTTCAAGAACTGCTGATATCGAGCTTGCTACAA
GGGACTTTCCGCTGGGGACTTTCCAGGGAGGCGTGGCCTGGGCGGGACTGGGGAGTGGCGAGCCCTCAGA
TCCTGCATATAAGCAGCTGCTTTTTGCCTGTACTGGGTCTCTCTGGTTAGACCAGATCTGAGCCTGGGAG
CTCTCTGGCTAACTAGGGAACCCACTGCTTAAGCCTCAATAAAGCTTGCCTTGAGTGCTTCAAGTAGTGT
GTGCCCGTCTGTTGTGTGACTCTGGTAACTAGAGATCCCTCAGACCCTTTTAGTCAGTGTGGAAAATCTC
TAGCAGTGGCGCCCGAACAGGGACTTGAAAGCGAAAGGGAAACCAGAGGAGCTCTCTCGACGCAGGACTC
GGCTTGCTGAAGCGCGCACGGCAAGAGGCGAGGGGCGGCGACTGGTGAGTACGCCAAAAATTTTGACTAG
CGGAGGCTAGAAGGAGAGAGATGGGTGCGAGAGCGTCAGTATTAAGCGGGGGAGAATTAGATCGCGATGG
GAAAAAATTCGGTTAAGGCCAGGGGGAAAGAAAAAATATAAATTAAAACATATAGTATGGGCAAGCAGGG
AGCTAGAACGATTCGCAGTTAATCCTGGCCTGTTAGAAACATCAGAAGGCTGTAGACAAATACTGGGACA
GCTACAACCATCCCTTCAGACAGGATCAGAAGAACTTAGATCATTATATAATACAGTAGCAACCCTCTAT
TGTGTGCATCAAAGGATAGAGATAAAAGACACCAAGGAAGCTTTAGACAAGATAGAGGAAGAGCAAAACA
AAAGTAAGACCACCGCACAGCAAGCGGCCGGCCGCTGATCTTCAGACCTGGAGGAGGAGATATGAGGGAC
AATTGGAGAAGTGAATTATATAAATATAAAGTAGTAAAAATTGAACCATTAGGAGTAGCACCCACCAAGG
CAAAGAGAAGAGTGGTGCAGAGAGAAAAAAGAGCAGTGGGAATAGGAGCTTTGTTCCTTGGGTTCTTGGG
AGCAGCAGGAAGCACTATGGGCGCAGCGTCAATGACGCTGACGGTACAGGCCAGACAATTATTGTCTGGT
ATAGTGCAGCAGCAGAACAATTTGCTGAGGGCTATTGAGGCGCAACAGCATCTGTTGCAACTCACAGTCT
GGGGCATCAAGCAGCTCCAGGCAAGAATCCTGGCTGTGGAAAGATACCTAAAGGATCAACAGCTCCTGGG
GATTTGGGGTTGCTCTGGAAAACTCATTTGCACCACTGCTGTGCCTTGGAATGCTAGTTGGAGTAATAAA
TCTCTGGAACAGATTTGGAATCACACGACCTGGATGGAGTGGGACAGAGAAATTAACAATTACACAAGCT
TAATACACTCCTTAATTGAAGAATCGCAAAACCAGCAAGAAAAGAATGAACAAGAATTATTGGAATTAGA
TAAATGGGCAAGTTTGTGGAATTGGTTTAACATAACAAATTGGCTGTGGTATATAAAATTATTCATAATG
ATAGTAGGAGGCTTGGTAGGTTTAAGAATAGTTTTTGCTGTACTTTCTATAGTGAATAGAGTTAGGCAGG
GATATTCACCATTATCGTTTCAGACCCACCTCCCAACCCCGAGGGGACCCGACAGGCCCGAAGGAATAGA
AGAAGAAGGTGGAGAGAGAGACAGAGACAGATCCATTCGATTAGTGAACGGATCTCGACGGTATCGGTTA
ACTTTTAAAAGAAAAGGGGGGATTGGGGGGTACAGTGCAGGGGAAAGAATAGTAGACATAATAGCAACAG
ACATACAAACTAAAGAATTACAAAAACAAATTACAAAAATTCAAAATTTTCCGATCACGAGACTAGCCTC
GAGAAGCTTGATCGATGGCTCCGGTGCCCGTCAGTGGGCAGAGCGCACATCGCCCACAGTCCCCGAGAAG
TTGGGGGGAGGGGTCGGCAATTGAACCGGTGCCTAGAGAAGGTGGCGCGGGGTAAACTGGGAAAGTGATG
TCGTGTACTGGCTCCGCCTTTTTCCCGAGGGTGGGGGAGAACCGTATATAAGTGCAGTAGTCGCCGTGAA
CGTTCTTTTTCGCAACGGGTTTGCCGCCAGAACACAGGTGTCGTGACGCGGATCGTACCCGCCGCGGCCA
GCTCCGGCGGGCAGGGGGGGCGCTGGAGCGCAGCGCAGCGCAGCCCCATCAGTCCGCAAAGCGGACCGAG
CTGGAAGTCGAGCGCTGCCGCGGGAGGCGGGCGATGGGGGCAGGTGCCACCGGCCGCGCCATGGACGGGC
CGCGCCTGCTGCTGTTGCTGCTTCTGGGGGTGTCCCTTGGAGGTGCCAAGGAGGCATGCCCCACAGGCCT
GTACACACACAGCGGTGAGTGCTGCAAAGCCTGCAACCTGGGCGAGGGTGTGGCCCAGCCTTGTGGAGCC
AACCAGACCGTGTGTGAGCCCTGCCTGGACAGCGTGACGTTCTCCGACGTGGTGAGCGCGACCGAGCCGT
GCAAGCCGTGCACCGAGTGCGTGGGGCTCCAGAGCATGTCGGCGCCGTGCGTGGAGGCCGACGACGCCGT
GTGCCGCTGCGCCTACGGCTACTACCAGGATGAGACGACTGGGCGCTGCGAGGCGTGCCGCGTGTGCGAG
GCGGGCTCGGGCCTCGTGTTCTCCTGCCAGGACAAGCAGAACACCGTGTGCGAGGAGTGCCCCGACGGCA
CGTATTCCGACGAGGCCAACCACGTGGACCCGTGCCTGCCCTGCACCGTGTGCGAGGACACCGAGCGCCA
GCTCCGCGAGTGCACACGCTGGGCCGACGCCGAGTGCGAGGAGATCCCTGGCCGTTGGATTACACGGTCC
ACACCCCCAGAGGGCTCGGACAGCACAGCCCCCAGCACCCAGGAGCCTGAGGCACCTCCAGAACAAGACC
TCATAGCCAGCACGGTGGCAGGTGTGGTGACCACAGTGATGGGCAGCTCCCAGCCCGTGGTGACCCGAGG
CACCACCGACAACCTCATCCCTGTCTATTGCTCCATCCTGGCTGCTGTGGTTGTGGGCCTTGTGGCCTAC
ATAGCCTTCAAGAGGTGGAACAGGGGGATCCTCTAGTCGACCTCGAGGGAATTCCGATAATCAACCTCTG
GATTACAAAATTTGTGAAAGATTGACTGGTATTCTTAACTATGTTGCTCCTTTTACGCTATGTGGATACG
CTGCTTTAATGCCTTTGTATCATGCTATTGCTTCCCGTATGGCTTTCATTTTCTCCTCCTTGTATAAATC
CTGGTTGCTGTCTCTTTATGAGGAGTTGTGGCCCGTTGTCAGGCAACGTGGCGTGGTGTGCACTGTGTTT
GCTGACGCAACCCCCACTGGTTGGGGCATTGCCACCACCTGTCAGCTCCTTTCCGGGACTTTCGCTTTCC
CCCTCCCTATTGCCACGGCGGAACTCATCGCCGCCTGCCTTGCCCGCTGCTGGACAGGGGCTCGGCTGTT
GGGCACTGACAATTCCGTGGTGTTGTCGGGGAAGCTGACGTCCTTTCCATGGCTGCTCGCCTGTGTTGCC
ACCTGGATTCTGCGCGGGACGTCCTTCTGCTACGTCCCTTCGGCCCTCAATCCAGCGGACCTTCCTTCCC
GCGGCCTGCTGCCGGCTCTGCGGCCTCTTCCGCGTCTTCGCCTTCGCCCTCAGACGAGTCGGATCTCCCT
TTGGGCCGCCTCCCCGCATCGGGAATTCGCTCAAGCTTCGAATTAATTCTGCAGAGCTCGGTACCTTTAA
GACCAATGACTTACAAGGCAGCTGTAGATCTTAGCCACTTTTTAAAAGAAAAGGGGGGACTGGAAGGGCT
AATTCACTCCCAACGAAGACAAGATGGGATCAATTCACCATGCTAGTGGATCCCCCTCGAGTTTACCACT
CCCTATCAGTGATAGAGAAAAGTGAAAGTCGAGTTTACCACTCCCTATCAGTGATAGAGAAAAGTGAAAG
TCGAGTTTACCACTCCCTATCAGTGATAGAGAAAAGTGAAAGTCGAGTTTACCACTCCCTATCAGTGATA
GAGAAAAGTGAAAGTCGAGTTTACCACTCCCTATCAGTGATAGAGAAAAGTGAAAGTCGAGTTTACCACT
CCCTATCAGTGATAGAGAAAAGTGAAAGTCGAGTTTACCACTCCCTATCAGTGATAGAGAAAAGTGAAAG
TCGGGGCTGCAGGAATTCGAACGCTGACGTCATCAACCCGCTCCAAGGAATCGCGGGCCCAGTGTCACTA
GGCGGGAACACCCAGCGCGCGTGCGCCCTGGCAGGAAGATGGCTGTGAGGGACAGGGGAGTGGCGCCCTG
CAATATTTGCATGTCGCTATGTGTTCTGGGAAATCACCATAAACGTGAAATGTCTTTGGATTTGGGAATC
TTATAAGTTCTGTATGAGACCACAGATCCCCGAACGGCATCAAGGTGAACTTCAAGAGAGTTCACCTTGA
TGCCGTTCTTTTTGGAAAAGCTTATCGATACCGTCGCATGGGAATAACTTCGTATAGCATACATTATACG
AAGTTATGCTGCTTTTTGCTTGTACTGGGTCTCTCTGGTTAGACCAGATCTGAGCCTGGGAGCTCTCTGG
CTAACTAGGGAACCCACTGCTTAAGCCTCAATAAAGCTTGCCTTGAGTGCTTCAAGTAGTGTGTGCCCGT
CTGTTGTGTGACTCTGGTAACTAGAGATCCCTCAGACCCTTTTAGTCAGTGTGGAAAATCTCTAGCAGCA
TCTAGAATTAATTCCGTGTATTCTATAGTGTCACCTAAATCGTATGTGTATGATACATAAGGTTATGTAT
TAATTGTAGCCGCGTTCTAACGACAATATGTACAAGCCTAATTGTGTAGCATCTGGCTTACTGAAGCAGA
CCCTATCATCTCTCTCGTAAACTGCCGTCAGAGTCGGTTTGGTTGGACGAACCTTCTGAGTTTCTGGTAA
CGCCGTCCCGCACCCGGAAATGGTCAGCGAACCAATCAGCAGGGTCATCGCTAGCCAGATCCTCTACGCC
GGACGCATCGTGGCCGGCATCACCGGCGCCACAGGTGCGGTTGCTGGCGCCTATATCGCCGACATCACCG
ATGGGGAAGATCGGGCTCGCCACTTCGGGCTCATGAGCGCTTGTTTCGGCGTGGGTATGGTGGCAGGCCC
CGTGGCCGGGGGACTGTTGGGCGCCATCTCCTTGCATGCACCATTCCTTGCGGCGGCGGTGCTCAACGGC
CTCAACCTACTACTGGGCTGCTTCCTAATGCAGGAGTCGCATAAGGGAGAGCGTCGAATGGTGCACTCTC
AGTACAATCTGCTCTGATGCCGCATAGTTAAGCCAGCCCCGACACCCGCCAACACCCGCTGACGCGCCCT
GACGGGCTTGTCTGCTCCCGGCATCCGCTTACAGACAAGCTGTGACCGTCTCCGGGAGCTGCATGTGTCA
GAGGTTTTCACCGTCATCACCGAAACGCGCGAGACGAAAGGGCCTCGTGATACGCCTATTTTTATAGGTT
AATGTCATGATAATAATGGTTTCTTAGACGTCAGGTGGCACTTTTCGGGGAAATGTGCGCGGAACCCCTA
TTTGTTTATTTTTCTAAATACATTCAAATATGTATCCGCTCATGAGACAATAACCCTGATAAATGCTTCA
ATAATATTGAAAAAGGAAGAGTATGAGTATTCAACATTTCCGTGTCGCCCTTATTCCCTTTTTTGCGGCA
TTTTGCCTTCCTGTTTTTGCTCACCCAGAAACGCTGGTGAAAGTAAAAGATGCTGAAGATCAGTTGGGTG
CACGAGTGGGTTACATCGAACTGGATCTCAACAGCGGTAAGATCCTTGAGAGTTTTCGCCCCGAAGAACG
TTTTCCAATGATGAGCACTTTTAAAGTTCTGCTATGTGGCGCGGTATTATCCCGTATTGACGCCGGGCAA
GAGCAACTCGGTCGCCGCATACACTATTCTCAGAATGACTTGGTTGAGTACTCACCAGTCACAGAAAAGC
ATCTTACGGATGGCATGACAGTAAGAGAATTATGCAGTGCTGCCATAACCATGAGTGATAACACTGCGGC
CAACTTACTTCTGACAACGATCGGAGGACCGAAGGAGCTAACCGCTTTTTTGCACAACATGGGGGATCAT
GTAACTCGCCTTGATCGTTGGGAACCGGAGCTGAATGAAGCCATACCAAACGACGAGCGTGACACCACGA
TGCCTGTAGCAATGGCAACAACGTTGCGCAAACTATTAACTGGCGAACTACTTACTCTAGCTTCCCGGCA
ACAATTAATAGACTGGATGGAGGCGGATAAAGTTGCAGGACCACTTCTGCGCTCGGCCCTTCCGGCTGGC
TGGTTTATTGCTGATAAATCTGGAGCCGGTGAGCGTGGGTCTCGCGGTATCATTGCAGCACTGGGGCCAG
ATGGTAAGCCCTCCCGTATCGTAGTTATCTACACGACGGGGAGTCAGGCAACTATGGATGAACGAAATAG
ACAGATCGCTGAGATAGGTGCCTCACTGATTAAGCATTGGTAACTGTCAGACCAAGTTTACTCATATATA
CTTTAGATTGATTTAAAACTTCATTTTTAATTTAAAAGGATCTAGGTGAAGATCCTTTTTGATAATCTCA
TGACCAAAATCCCTTAACGTGAGTTTTCGTTCCACTGAGCGTCAGACCCCGTAGAAAAGATCAAAGGATC
TTCTTGAGATCCTTTTTTTCTGCGCGTAATCTGCTGCTTGCAAACAAAAAAACCACCGCTACCAGCGGTG
GTTTGTTTGCCGGATCAAGAGCTACCAACTCTTTTTCCGAAGGTAACTGGCTTCAGCAGAGCGCAGATAC
CAAATACTGTCCTTCTAGTGTAGCCGTAGTTAGGCCACCACTTCAAGAACTCTGTAGCACCGCCTACATA
CCTCGCTCTGCTAATCCTGTTACCAGTGGCTGCTGCCAGTGGCGATAAGTCGTGTCTTACCGGGTTGGAC
TCAAGACGATAGTTACCGGATAAGGCGCAGCGGTCGGGCTGAACGGGGGGTTCGTGCACACAGCCCAGCT
TGGAGCGAACGACCTACACCGAACTGAGATACCTACAGCGTGAGCATTGAGAAAGCGCCACGCTTCCCGA
AGGGAGAAAGGCGGACAGGTATCCGGTAAGCGGCAGGGTCGGAACAGGAGAGCGCACGAGGGAGCTTCCA
GGGGGAAACGCCTGGTATCTTTATAGTCCTGTCGGGTTTCGCCACCTCTGACTTGAGCGTCGATTTTTGT
GATGCTCGTCAGGGGGGCGGAGCCTATGGAAAAACGCCAGCAACGCGGCCTTTTTACGGTTCCTGGCCTT
TTGCTGGCCTTTTGCTCACATGTTCTTTCCTGCGTTATCCCCTGATTCTGTGGATAACCGTATTACCGCC
TTTGAGTGAGCTGATACCGCTCGCCGCAGCCGAACGACCGAGCGCAGCGAGTCAGTGAGCGAGGAAGCGG
AAGAGCGCCCAATACGCAAACCGCCTCTCCCCGCGCGTTGGCCGATTCATTAATGCAGCTGTGGAATGTG
TGTCAGTTAGGGTGTGGAAAGTCCCCAGGCTCCCCAGCAGGCAGAAGTATGCAAAGCATGCATCTCAATT
AGTCAGCAACCAGGTGTGGAAAGTCCCCAGGCTCCCCAGCAGGCAGAAGTATGCAAAGCATGCATCTCAA
TTAGTCAGCAACCATAGTCCCGCCCCTAACTCCGCCCATCCCGCCCCTAACTCCGCCCAGTTCCGCCCAT
TCTCCGCCCCATGGCTGACTAATTTTTTTTATTTATGCAGAGGCCGAGGCCGCCTCGGCCTCTGAGCTAT
TCCAGAAGTAGTGAGGAGGCTTTTTTGGAGGCCTAGGCTTTTGCAAAAAGCTTGGACACAAGACAGGCTT
GCGAGATATGTTTGAGAATACCACTTTATCCCGCGTCAGGGAGAGGCAGTGCGTAAAAAGACGCGGACTC
ATGTGAAATACTGGTTTTTAGTGCGCCAGATCTCTATAATCTCGCGCAACCTATTTTCCCCTCGAACACT
TTTTAAGCCGTAGATAAACAGGCTGGGACACTTCACATGAGCGAAAAATACATCGTCACCTGGGACATGT
TGCAGATCCATGCACGTAAACTCGCAAGCCGACTGATGCCTTCTGAACAATGGAAAGGCATTATTGCCGT
AAGCCGTGGCGGTCTGTACCGGGTGCGTTACTGGCGCGTGAACTGGGTATTCGTCATGTCGATACCGTTT
GTATTTCCAGCTACGATCACGACAACCAGCGCGAGCTTAAAGTGCTGAAACGCGCAGAAGGCGATGGCGA
AGGCTTCATCGTTATTGATGACCTGGTGGATACCGGTGGTACTGCGGTTGCGATTCGTGAAATGTATCCA
AAAGCGCACTTTGTCACCATCTTCGCAAAACCGGCTGGTCGTCCGCTGGTTGATGACTATGTTGTTGATA
TCCCGCAAGATACCTGGATTGAACAGCCGTGGGATATGGGCGTCGTATTCGTCCCGCCAATCTCCGGTCG
CTAATCTTTTCAACGCCTGGCACTGCCGGGCGTTGTTCTTTTTAACTTCAGGCGGGTTACAATAGTTTCC
AGTAAGTATTCTGGAGGCTGCATCCATGACACAGGCAAACCTGAGCGAAACCCTGTTCAAACCCCGCTTT
AAACATCCTGAAACCTCGACGCTAGTCCGCCGCTTTAATCACGGCGCACAACCGCCTGTGCAGTCGGCCC
TTGATGGTAAAACCATCCCTCACTGGTATCGCATGATTAACCGTCTGATGTGGATCTGGCGCGGCATTGA
CCCACGCGAAATCCTCGACGTCCAGGCACGTATTGTGATGAGCGATGCCGAACGTACCGACGATGATTTA
TACGATACGGTGATTGGCTACCGTGGCGGCAACTGGATTTATGAGTGGGCCCCGGATCTTTGTGAAGGAA
CCTTACTTCTGTGGTGTGACATAATTGGACAAACTACCTACAGAGATTTAAAGCTCTAAGGTAAATATAA
AATTTTTAAGTGTATAATGTGTTAAACTACTGATTCTAATTGTTTGTGTATTTTAGATTCCAACCTATGG
AACTGATGAATGGGAGCAGTGGTGGAATGCCTTTAATGAGGAAAACCTGTTTTGCTCAGAAGAAATGCCA
TCTAGTGATGATGAGGCTACTGCTGACTCTCAACATTCTACTCCTCCAAAAAAGAAGAGAAAGGTAGAAG
ACCCCAAGGACTTTCCTTCAGAATTGCTAAGTTTTTTGAGTCATGCTGTGTTTAGTAATAGAACTCTTGC
TTGCTTTGCTATTTACACCACAAAGGAAAAAGCTGCACTGCTATACAAGAAAATTATGGAAAAATATTCT
GTAACCTTTATAAGTAGGCATAACAGTTATAATCATAACATACTGTTTTTTCTTACTCCACACAGGCATA
GAGTGTCTGCTATTAATAACTATGCTCAAAAATTGTGTACCTTTAGCTTTTTAATTTGTAAAGGGGTTAA
TAAGGAATATTTGATGTATAGTGCCTTGACTAGAGATCATAATCAGCCATACCACATTTGTAGAGGTTTT
ACTTGCTTTAAAAAACCTCCCACACCTCCCCCTGAACCTGAAACATAAAATGAATGCAATTGTTGTTGTT
AACTTGTTTATTGCAGCTTATAATGGTTACAAATAAAGCAATAGCATCACAAATTTCACAAATAAAGCAT
TTTTTTCACTGCATTCTAGTTGTGGTTTGTCCAAACTCATCAATGTATCTTATCATGTCTGGATCAACTG
GATAACTCAAGCTAACCAAAATCATCCCAAACTTCCCACCCCATACCCTATTACCACTGCCAATTACCTA
GTGGTTTCATTTACTCTAAACCTGTGATTCCTCTGAATTATTTTCATTTTAAAGAAATTGTATTTGTTAA
ATATGTACTACAAACTTAGTAG
Features (pLannotate 1.2.2; 36 found; start..end, strand, type, name):
      1..330     +  CDS            nef (fragment): NEF_HV1BR - Experimental evidence at protein level: Swiss-Prot protein existence level 1. Extracellular Nef protein targets CD4(+) T-lymphocytes for apoptosis by interacting with CXCR4 surface receptors (PubMed:14990729). From Human immunodeficiency virus type 1 group M subtype B (isolate BRU/LAI) (HIV-1).
    378..635     +  LTR            5' LTR (truncated): truncated 5' long terminal repeat (LTR) from HIV-1
    682..807     +  misc_feature   HIV-1 Ψ: packaging signal of human immunodeficiency virus type 1
    791..1129    +  CDS            HIV-1 gag (fragment): gag protein from human immunodeficiency virus 1; gag
   1304..1537    +  misc_feature   RRE: The Rev response element (RRE) of HIV-1 allows for Rev-dependent mRNA export from the nucleus to the cytoplasm.
   1914..2014    +  CDS            Rev (fragment): human immunodeficiency virus 1 (HIV-1) Rev protein; rev; enhances nuclear export of unspliced and incompletely spliced viral mRNAs
   2033..2150    +  misc_feature   cPPT/CTS: central polypurine tract and central termination sequence of HIV-1
   2206..2417    +  promoter       EF-1α core promoter: core promoter for human elongation factor EF-1α
   2554..3381    +  CDS            NGFR (fragment): TNR16_HUMAN - Also known as TNFRSF16. Experimental evidence at protein level: Swiss-Prot protein existence level 1. Low affinity receptor which can bind to NGF, BDNF, NTF3, and NTF4. Forms a heterodimeric receptor with SORCS2 that binds the precursor forms of NGF, BDNF and NTF3 with high affinity, and has much lower affinity for mature NGF and BDNF (PubMed:24908487). Plays an important role in differentiation and survival of specific neuronal populations during development (By similarity). Can mediate cell survival as well as cell death of neural cells. Plays a role in the inactivation of RHOA
   3419..4007    +  misc_feature   WPRE: woodchuck hepatitis virus posttranscriptional regulatory element
   4051..4155    +  CDS            nef (fragment): NEF_HV1LA - Experimental evidence at protein level: Swiss-Prot protein existence level 1. Extracellular Nef protein targets CD4(+) T-lymphocytes for apoptosis by interacting with CXCR4 surface receptors. From Human immunodeficiency virus type 1 group M subtype B (isolate Lai) (HIV-1).
   4200..4470    +  protein_bind   tetracycline response element: contains seven copies of the tetracycline operator tetO tetracycline repressor TetR
   4484..4500    +  misc_feature   MCS (fragment): pBluescript multiple cloning site
   4499..4713    +  promoter       H1 promoter: human H1 RNA promoter
   4722..4747    +  CDS            Citrine (fragment): enhanced variant of YFP (Heikal et al., 2001) mammalian codon-optimized
   4749..4770    -  CDS            Citrine (fragment): enhanced variant of YFP (Heikal et al., 2001) mammalian codon-optimized
   4778..4796    +  misc_feature   MCS (fragment): pBluescript multiple cloning site
   4804..4837    +  protein_bind   loxP: Cre-mediated recombination occurs in the 8-bp core sequence (GCATACAT). Cre recombinase
   4857..5037    +  LTR            5' LTR (truncated): truncated 5' long terminal repeat (LTR) from HIV-1
   5062..5080    -  promoter       SP6 promoter: promoter for bacteriophage SP6 RNA polymerase
   5308..5587    +  CDS            TcR (fragment): tetracycline efflux protein; tet; confers resistance to tetracycline
   5588..5636    -  misc_feature   bom (fragment): basis of mobility region from pBR322
   5738..5773    -  CDS            rop (fragment): Rop protein, which maintains plasmids at low copy number; rop
   5868..5972    +  promoter       AmpR promoter: bla
   5973..6833    +  CDS            AmpR: β-lactamase; bla; confers resistance to ampicillin, carbenicillin, and related antibiotics
   7004..7592    +  rep_origin     ori: high-copy-number ColE1/pMB1/pBR322/pUC origin of replication
   7775..7831    +  CDS            lacI (fragment): lac repressor; lacI; The lac repressor binds to the lac operator to inhibit transcription in E. coli. This inhibition can be relieved by adding lactose or isopropyl-β-D-thiogalactopyranoside (IPTG).
   7838..8167    +  promoter       SV40 promoter: SV40 enhancer and early promoter
   8367..8486    +  CDS            gpt (fragment): XGPT_ECOLI - Also known as gpp, gxu. Experimental evidence at protein level: Swiss-Prot protein existence level 1. Purine salvage pathway enzyme that catalyzes the transfer of the ribosyl-5-phosphate group from 5-phospho-alpha-D-ribose 1- diphosphate (PRPP) to the N9 position of the 6-oxopurines guanine and xanthine to form the corresponding ribonucleotides GMP (guanosine 5'- monophosphate) and XMP (xanthosine 5'-monophosphate), with the release of PPi. To a lesser extent, also acts on hypoxanthine (PubMed:9100006, PubMed:3886014). Does not ribophosphorylate adenine (PubMed:3886014). From Esch
   8486..8821    +  CDS            gpt (fragment): XGPT_ECOLI - Also known as gpp, gxu. Experimental evidence at protein level: Swiss-Prot protein existence level 1. Purine salvage pathway enzyme that catalyzes the transfer of the ribosyl-5-phosphate group from 5-phospho-alpha-D-ribose 1- diphosphate (PRPP) to the N9 position of the 6-oxopurines guanine and xanthine to form the corresponding ribonucleotides GMP (guanosine 5'- monophosphate) and XMP (xanthosine 5'-monophosphate), with the release of PPi. To a lesser extent, also acts on hypoxanthine (PubMed:9100006, PubMed:3886014). Does not ribophosphorylate adenine (PubMed:3886014). From Esch
   8916..9221    +  CDS            frsA (fragment): FRSA_ECOLI - Also known as yafA. Experimental evidence at protein level: Swiss-Prot protein existence level 1. Catalyzes the hydrolysis of esters (PubMed:15808744). Displays esterase activity toward pNP-butyrate (PubMed:15808744). May stimulate mixed-acid fermentation by acting as a fermentation/respiration switch that down-regulates respiration and up- regulates fermentation rates (PubMed:15169777). From Escherichia coli (strain K12).
   9225..9299    +  CDS            small t antigen (fragment): SV40 (simian virus 40) small t antigen
   9301..9366    +  intron         small t intron: SV40 (simian virus 40) small t antigen intron
   9496..9516    +  CDS            SV40 NLS: nuclear localization signal of SV40 (simian virus 40) large T antigen
   9835..9918    +  CDS            large T antigen (fragment): large T antigen from SV40 (simian virus 40)
   9941..10075   +  polyA_signal   SV40 poly(A) signal: SV40 polyadenylation signal
