[The description below was written by a language model from this plasmid's Addgene catalogue record and pLannotate feature annotations shown in this document.]
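Description:
pLVTH-siGFP is an HIV-1-derived lentiviral transfer vector built on the pLVTH backbone for delivering a short hairpin RNA against GFP into mammalian cells, with the option of drug-regulated knockdown. It is maintained in E. coli as a high-copy plasmid through a ColE1/pUC-type origin and an ampicillin resistance gene. Recombination-reduced strains are recommended because of the repeated LTR sequences. The plasmid portion outside the viral genome also carries remnants of older cloning vectors, including an SV40 promoter followed by gpt fragments and SV40 small t intron and polyadenylation sequences.

The viral genome contains a 5' LTR, the Ψ packaging signal with a gag fragment, the RRE for Rev-dependent RNA export, and the cPPT/CTS element. An EF-1α core promoter drives a truncated NGFR (low-affinity nerve growth factor receptor) fragment, which the record states replaces the GFP marker normally present in pLVTH. This gives a marker for transduced cells that is not itself a target of the hairpin, and a WPRE follows it to enhance expression. The shRNA cassette lies near the 3' LTR: a tetracycline response element of seven tetO copies sits directly upstream of the human H1 RNA polymerase III promoter. After that promoter come two short opposing matches to a GFP-family coding sequence, which represent the hairpin arms. A loxP site follows the cassette. Placement in the 3' LTR region would be expected to duplicate the cassette and loxP site on integration, permitting Cre-mediated excision.

According to the associated publication title, the system is intended for conditional, drug-inducible suppression of genes; the tetO-binding regulator is not encoded here. The depositor notes that the full sequence is approximate and not fully verified.
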