Addgene plasmid #12248: pLVTH-siGFP
Depositing lab: Didier Trono. Depositing organization: Swiss Federal Institute of Technology (EPFL). Publication: Conditional suppression of cellular genes: lentivirus vector-mediated drug-inducible RNA interference. Wiznerowicz M, Trono D. J Virol. 2003 Aug . 77(16):8957-61. 10.1128/JVI.77.16.8957-8951.2003 PubMed 12885912.
Backbone
  Vector backbone: pLVTH
  Backbone size w/o insert (bp): 10242
  Vector type: Mammalian Expression, Lentiviral, RNAi, Cre/Lox
Growth in bacteria
  Bacterial resistance: Ampicillin, 100 μg/mL
  Growth temperature: 37°C
  Growth strain: Stbl3
  Growth instructions: Use Stbl3 or HB101 to reduce chance of recombination. Grow at 37C
  Copy number: High Copy
Gene/Insert
  Gene/Insert name: shRNA against GFP
  Mutation: NGFRdel is in place of GFP on the backbone.
  Cloning method: Restriction Enzyme
  Sequencing primers: 5′ See map
Terms and licenses: Academic/Nonprofit Terms; Industry Terms: Not Available to Industry
Depositor comments: Please note that the full sequence for this plasmid is approximated and not fully verified. Please visit the Trono lab http://tronolab.epfl.ch for cloning strategies, protocols, publications, and more.
How to cite: pLVTH-siGFP was a gift from Didier Trono (Addgene plasmid # 12248 ; http://n2t.net/addgene:12248 ; RRID:Addgene_12248)
