>Addgene plasmid #12248 | pLVTH-siGFP | addgene partial sequence | sequence record 18780 | H1 5'-tcgctatgtgttctgggaaa-3'
ATTTGGGGATCTTATAAGTTCTGTATGAGACCACAGATCCCCGAACGGCATCAAGGTGAACTTCAAGAGA
GTTCACCTTGATACCGTTCGGTTAGCAGAAGCTTATCGCTACCCTCGCATGGTAATAACTTCGTATAGCA
TACATTATACGAAGTTATGCGGCTTTTTGCTTGTACTGGGTCTCTCTGGTTAGACCAGATCTGAGCCTGG
GAGCTCGCTGGCTAACTAGAGAACCCAC
